Addgene plasmid #68166: pPnos (GB0072)
Purpose: Provides the Agrobacterium tumefaciens Nopaline synthase promoter as a level 0 GoldenBraid part
Depositing lab: Diego Orzaez. Depositing organization: Agencia Estatal Consejo Superior de Investigaciones Científicas, M.P. Publication: GoldenBraid 2.0: a comprehensive DNA assembly framework for plant synthetic biology. Sarrion-Perdigones A, Vazquez-Vilar M, Palaci J, Castelijns B, Forment J, Ziarsolo P, Blanca J, Granell A, Orzaez D. Plant Physiol. 2013 Jul;162(3):1618-31. 10.1104/pp.113.217661 PubMed 23669743.
Backbone
  Vector backbone: pUPD
  Backbone manufacturer: self-made; derived from pGEMT-Easy manufactured by Promega
  Vector type: Synthetic Biology
Growth in bacteria
  Bacterial resistance: Ampicillin, 100 μg/mL
  Growth temperature: 37°C
  Growth strain: DH5alpha
  Copy number: High Copy
Gene/Insert
  Gene/Insert name: Nos promoter
  Insert size (bp): 291
  Mutation: BsaI and BsmBI sites removed
  Cloning method: Restriction Enzyme; 5′ cloning site BsmBI (destroyed during cloning); 3′ cloning site BsmBI (destroyed during cloning)
  Sequencing primers: 5′ SP6; 3′ T7
Terms and licenses: Academic/Nonprofit Terms; Industry Terms: Not Available to Industry
Depositor comments: insert can be released with BsaI
How to cite: pPnos (GB0072) was a gift from Diego Orzaez (Addgene plasmid # 68166 ; http://n2t.net/addgene:68166 ; RRID:Addgene_68166)
