[The description below was written by a language model from this plasmid's Addgene catalogue record and pLannotate feature annotations shown in this document.]
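Description:
pPnos (GB0072) is a level 0 part plasmid of the GoldenBraid 2.0 plant synthetic biology assembly system. It supplies the nopaline synthase (nos) promoter from Agrobacterium tumefaciens as a standardised, reusable DNA part. The backbone is pUPD, the GoldenBraid universal part domesticator, a self-made derivative of pGEM-T Easy. The 3,352-nt plasmid is propagated in E. coli through a high-copy ColE1/pUC-type origin and selected with ampicillin through the bla (AmpR) gene and its own promoter. Backbone remnants from the pGEM lineage are also annotated: an f1 phage origin, a lacZα fragment with the lac promoter, operator and CAP binding site, and short fragments of lacI and the bom region. A short annotated match to a hornet peptide coding sequence is most likely a spurious similarity hit rather than a designed element.

The insert is recorded as 291 bp, of which the annotation software recognises a 180-bp core as the NOS promoter. It was domesticated by removing internal BsaI and BsmBI recognition sites so that it is compatible with the type IIS enzymes used for GoldenBraid assembly. It was cloned into pUPD with BsmBI, and those sites were destroyed in the process. The part can now be released with BsaI, which allows ordered one-pot assembly with coding sequence and terminator parts into higher-level transcriptional units. SP6 and T7 promoters flank the insert and serve as sequencing primer sites. The nos promoter is widely used in plants as a moderate-strength constitutive promoter, for example to drive selectable markers or reference reporters. The plasmid itself carries no plant expression cassette and serves only as a part donor.
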