Features (pLannotate 1.2.2; 14 found; start..end, strand, type, name):
     42..221     -  promoter       NOS promoter: nopaline synthase promoter
    328..390     -  CDS            VESPI_VESMG (fragment): Experimental evidence at protein level: Swiss-Prot protein existence level 1. Shows contractile activity on isolated ileum smooth muscle. From Vespa magnifica (Hornet).
    402..420     -  promoter       SP6 promoter: promoter for bacteriophage SP6 RNA polymerase
    462..478     -  protein_bind   lac operator: The lac repressor binds to the lac operator to inhibit transcription in E. coli. This inhibition can be relieved by adding lactose or isopropyl-β-D-thiogalactopyranoside (IPTG). lac repressor encoded by lacI
    486..516     -  promoter       lac promoter: promoter for the E. coli lac operon
    531..552     -  protein_bind   CAP binding site: CAP binding activates transcription in the presence of cAMP. E. coli catabolite activator protein
    565..657     -  CDS            lacI (fragment): lac repressor; lacI; The lac repressor binds to the lac operator to inhibit transcription in E. coli. This inhibition can be relieved by adding lactose or isopropyl-β-D-thiogalactopyranoside (IPTG).
    840..1428    -  rep_origin     ori: high-copy-number ColE1/pMB1/pBR322/pUC origin of replication
   1599..2459    -  CDS            AmpR: β-lactamase; bla; confers resistance to ampicillin, carbenicillin, and related antibiotics
   2460..2564    -  promoter       AmpR promoter: bla
   2591..2641    +  misc_feature   bom (fragment): basis of mobility region from pBR322
   2642..3097    -  rep_origin     f1 ori (sequence partly withheld): f1 bacteriophage origin of replication; arrow indicates direction of (+) strand synthesis
   3101..3258    -  CDS            lacZα (fragment): LacZα fragment of β-galactosidase; lacZ fragment
   3261..3279    +  promoter       T7 promoter: promoter for bacteriophage T7 RNA polymerase
>Addgene plasmid #68166 | pPnos (GB0072) | depositor full sequence | sequence record 125390 | pPnos  (GB0072) sequence 3352 bps
CTCGCATTGCCTCGATCGAGTTGAGAGTGAATATGAGACTCTAATTGGATACCGAGGGGAATTTATGGAA
CGTCAGTGGAGCATTTTTGACAAGAAATATTTGCTAGCTGATAGTGACCTTAGGCGACTTTTGAACGCGC
AATAATGGTTTCTGACGTATGTGCTTAGCTCATTAAACTCCAGAAACCCGCGGCTCAGTGGCTCCTTCAA
CGTTGCGGTTCTGTCAGTTCCAAACGTAAAACGGCTTGTCCCGCGTCATCGGCGGGGGTCATACCGTGAC
TCCCTTAATTCTCATGTATCTCCCGAGACCACTCATCGCCCAATCACTAGTGAATTCGCGGCCGCCTGCA
GGTCGACCATATGGGAGAGCTCCCAACGCGTTGGATGCATAGCTTGAGTATTCTATAGTGTCACCTAAAT
AGCTTGGCGTAATCATGGTCATAGCTGTTTCCTGTGTGAAATTGTTATCCGCTCACAATTCCACACAACA
TACGAGCCGGAAGCATAAAGTGTAAAGCCTGGGGTGCCTAATGAGTGAGCTAACTCACATTAATTGCGTT
GCGCTCACTGCCCGCTTTCCAGTCGGGAAACCTGTCGTGCCAGCTGCATTAATGAATCGGCCAACGCGCG
GGGAGAGGCGGTTTGCGTATTGGGCGCTCTTCCGCTTCCTCGCTCACTGACTCGCTGCGCTCGGTCGTTC
GGCTGCGGCGAGCGGTATCAGCTCACTCAAAGGCGGTAATACGGTTATCCACAGAATCAGGGGATAACGC
AGGAAAGAACATGTGAGCAAAAGGCCAGCAAAAGGCCAGGAACCGTAAAAAGGCCGCGTTGCTGGCGTTT
TTCCATAGGCTCCGCCCCCCTGACGAGCATCACAAAAATCGACGCTCAAGTCAGAGGTGGCGAAACCCGA
CAGGACTATAAAGATACCAGGCGTTTCCCCCTGGAAGCTCCCTCGTGCGCTCTCCTGTTCCGACCCTGCC
GCTTACCGGATACCTGTCCGCCTTTCTCCCTTCGGGAAGCGTGGCGCTTTCTCATAGCTCACGCTGTAGG
TATCTCAGTTCGGTGTAGGTCGTTCGCTCCAAGCTGGGCTGTGTGCACGAACCCCCCGTTCAGCCCGACC
GCTGCGCCTTATCCGGTAACTATCGTCTTGAGTCCAACCCGGTAAGACACGACTTATCGCCACTGGCAGC
AGCCACTGGTAACAGGATTAGCAGAGCGAGGTATGTAGGCGGTGCTACAGAGTTCTTGAAGTGGTGGCCT
AACTACGGCTACACTAGAAGAACAGTATTTGGTATCTGCGCTCTGCTGAAGCCAGTTACCTTCGGAAAAA
GAGTTGGTAGCTCTTGATCCGGCAAACAAACCACCGCTGGTAGCGGTGGTTTTTTTGTTTGCAAGCAGCA
GATTACGCGCAGAAAAAAAGGATCTCAAGAAGATCCTTTGATCTTTTCTACGGGGTCTGACGCTCAGTGG
AACGAAAACTCACGTTAAGGGATTTTGGTCATGAGATTATCAAAAAGGATCTTCACCTAGATCCTTTTAA
ATTAAAAATGAAGTTTTAAATCAATCTAAAGTATATATGAGTAAACTTGGTCTGACAGTTACCAATGCTT
AATCAGTGAGGCACCTATCTCAGCGATCTGTCTATTTCGTTCATCCATAGTTGCCTGACTCCCCGTCGTG
TAGATAACTACGATACGGGAGGGCTTACCATCTGGCCCCAGTGCTGCAATGATACCGCGCGACCCACGCT
CACCGGCTCCAGATTTATCAGCAATAAACCAGCCAGCCGGAAGGGCCGAGCGCAGAAGTGGTCCTGCAAC
TTTATCCGCCTCCATCCAGTCTATTAATTGTTGCCGGGAAGCTAGAGTAAGTAGTTCGCCAGTTAATAGT
TTGCGCAACGTTGTTGCCATTGCTACAGGCATCGTGGTGTCACGCTCGTCGTTTGGTATGGCTTCATTCA
GCTCCGGTTCCCAACGATCAAGGCGAGTTACATGATCCCCCATGTTGTGCAAAAAAGCGGTTAGCTCCTT
CGGTCCTCCGATCGTTGTCAGAAGTAAGTTGGCCGCAGTGTTATCACTCATGGTTATGGCAGCACTGCAT
AATTCTCTTACTGTCATGCCATCCGTAAGATGCTTTTCTGTGACTGGTGAGTACTCAACCAAGTCATTCT
GAGAATAGTGTATGCGGCGACCGAGTTGCTCTTGCCCGGCGTCAATACGGGATAATACCGCGCCACATAG
CAGAACTTTAAAAGTGCTCATCATTGGAAAACGTTCTTCGGGGCGAAAACTCTCAAGGATCTTACCGCTG
TTGAGATCCAGTTCGATGTAACCCACTCGTGCACCCAACTGATCTTCAGCATCTTTTACTTTCACCAGCG
TTTCTGGGTGAGCAAAAACAGGAAGGCAAAATGCCGCAAAAAAGGGAATAAGGGCGACACGGAAATGTTG
AATACTCATACTCTTCCTTTTTCAATATTATTGAAGCATTTATCAGGGTTATTGTCTCATGAGCGGATAC
ATATTTGAATGTATTTAGAAAAATAAACAAATAGGGGTTCCGCGCACATTTCCCCGAAAAGTGCCACCTG
ATGCGGTGTGAAATACCGCACAGATGCGTAAGGAGAAAATACCGCATCAGGAAATTGTAAGCGTTAATAT
TTTGTTAAAATTCGCGTTAAATTTTTGTTAAATCAGCTCATTTTTTAACCAATAGGCCGAAATCGGCAAA
ATCCCTTATAAATCAAAAGAATAGACCGAGATAGGGT
[37 nt withheld, positions 2768-2804]
AAAGAACGTGGACTCCAACGTCAAAGGGCGAAAAACCGTCTATCAGGGCGCTGGCCCACTACGTGAACCA
TCACCCT
[91 nt withheld, positions 2882-2972]
G
[124 nt withheld, positions 2974-3097]
CCATTCGCCATTCAGGCTGCGCAACTGTTGGGAAGGGCGATCGGTGCGGGCCTCTTCGCTATTACGCCAG
CTGGCGAAAGGGGGATGTGCTGCAAGGCGATTAAGTTGGGTAACGCCAGGGTTTTCCCAGTCACGACGTT
GTAAAACGACGGCCAGTGAATTGTAATACGACTCACTATAGGGCGAATTGGGCCCGACGTCGCATGCTCC
CGGCCGCCATGGCGGCCGCGGGAATTCGATTGGGCGATGAGTGGT
