>Addgene plasmid #68166 | pPnos (GB0072) | addgene partial sequence | sequence record 125386 | SP6 5'-ATTTAGGTGACACTATAG-3'
TATGGTCGACCTGCAGGCGGCCGCGAATTCACTAGTGATTGGGCGATGAGTGGTCTCGGGAGATACATGA
GAATTAAGGGAGTCACGGTATGACCCCCGCCGATGACGCGGGACAAGCCGTTTTACGTTTGGAACTGACA
GAACCGCAACGTTGAAGGAGCCACTGAGCCGCGGGTTTCTGGAGTTTAATGAGCTAAGCACATACGTCAG
AAACCATTATTGCGCGTTCAAAAGTCGCCTAAGGTCACTATCAGCTAGCAAATATTTCTTGTCAAAAATG
CTCCACTGACGTTCCATAAATTCCCCTCGGTATCCAATTAGAGTCTCATATTCACTCTCAACTCGATCGA
GGCAATGCGAGACCACTCATCGCCCAATCGAATTCCCGCGGCCGCCATGGCGGCCGGGAGCATGCGACGT
CGGGCCCAATTCGCCCTATAGTGAGTCGTATTACAATTCACTGGCCGTCGTTTTACAACGTCGTGACTGG
GAAAACCCTGGCGTTACCCAACTTAATCGCCTTGCAGCACATCCCCCTTTCGCCAGCTGGCGTAATAGCG
AAGAGGCCCGCACCGATCGCCCTTCCCAACAGTTGCGCAGCCTGAATGGCGAATGG
[124 nt withheld, positions 617-740]
CGCCGGCTTTCC
