>Addgene plasmid #68166 | pPnos (GB0072) | addgene partial sequence | sequence record 127762 | T7 5'-TAATACGACTCACTATAGGG-3'
CTCCGGCCGCCATGGCGGCCGCGGGAATTCGATTGGGCGATGAGTGGTCTCGCATTGCCTCGATCGAGTT
GAGAGTGAATATGAGACTCTAATTGGATACCGAGGGGAATTTATGGAACGTCAGTGGAGCATTTTTGACA
AGAAATATTTGCTAGCTGATAGTGACCTTAGGCGACTTTTGAACGCGCAATAATGGTTTCTGACGTATGT
GCTTAGCTCATTAAACTCCAGAAACCCGCGGCTCAGTGGCTCCTTCAACGTTGCGGTTCTGTCAGTTCCA
AACGTAAAACGGCTTGTCCCGCGTCATCGGCGGGGGTCATACCGTGACTCCCTTAATTCTCATGTATCTC
CCGAGACCACTCATCGCCCAATCACTAGTGAATTCGCGGCCGCCTGCAGGTCGACCATATGGGAGAGCTC
CCAACGCGTTGGATGCATAGCTTGAGTATTCTATAGTGTCACCTAAATAGCTTGGCGTAATCATGGTCAT
AGCTGTTTCCTGTGTGAAATTGTTATCCGCTCACAATTCCACACAACATACGAGCCGGAAGCATAAAGTG
TAAAGCCTGGGGTGCCTAATGAGTGAGCTAACTCACATTAATTGCGTTGCGCTCACTGCCCGCTTTCCAG
TCGGGAAACCTGTCGTGCCAGCTGCATTAATGAATCGGCCAACGCGCGGGGAGAGGCGGTTTGCGTATTG
GGCGCTCTTCCGCTTCCTCGCTCACTGACTCGCTGCGCTCGGTCGTTCGGCTGCGGCGAGCGGTATCAGC
TCACTCAAAGGCGGTAATACGGTTATCCACAGAATCAGGGGATAACGCAGGAAAGAACATGTGAGC
